LOCUS       Exported 3284 bp ds-DNA circular SYN 12-MAY-2021
DEFINITION  Gateway ORF Entry clone of human NRAS [NM_002524.4 ] with stop codon
            (for native or N-terminal fusions), G12D mutation.
ACCESSION   .
VERSION     .
KEYWORDS    Hs.NRAS G12D
SOURCE      synthetic DNA construct
  ORGANISM  synthetic DNA construct
REFERENCE   1 (bases 1 to 3284)
  AUTHORS   Esposito
  TITLE     RAS mutant collection V2.0
  JOURNAL   unpublished
REFERENCE   2 (bases 1 to 3284)
  AUTHORS   .
  TITLE     Direct Submission
  JOURNAL   Exported May 12, 2021 from SnapGene Server 1.1.58
            http://www.snapgene.com
FEATURES             Location/Qualifiers
     source          1..3284
                     /organism="synthetic DNA construct"
                     /mol_type="other DNA"
     primer_bind     23..45
                     /label=M13/pUC Forward
                     /note="In lacZ gene"
     primer_bind     37..54
                     /label=M13 Forward
                     /note="In lacZ gene. Also called M13-F20 or M13 (-21)
                     Forward"
     primer_bind     38..54
                     /label=M13 fwd
                     /note="common sequencing primer, one of multiple similar
                     variants"
     protein_bind    84..183
                     /gene="mutant version of attL"
                     /label=attL1
                     /bound_moiety="LR Clonase(TM)"
                     /note="recombination site for the Gateway(R) LR reaction"
     protein_bind    complement(775..874)
                     /gene="mutant version of attL"
                     /label=attL2
                     /bound_moiety="LR Clonase(TM)"
                     /note="recombination site for the Gateway(R) LR reaction"
     CDS             1251..2042
                     /codon_start=1
                     /gene="aadA"
                     /product="aminoglycoside adenylyltransferase (Murphy,
                     1985)"
                     /label=SmR
                     /note="confers resistance to spectinomycin and
                     streptomycin"
                     /translation="MREAVIAEVSTQLSEVVGVIERHLEPTLLAVHLYGSAVDGGLKPH
                     SDIDLLVTVTVRLDETTRRALINDLLETSASPGESEILRAVEVTIVVHDDIIPWRYPAK
                     RELQFGEWQRNDILAGIFEPATIDIDLAILLTKAREHSVALVGPAAEELFDPVPEQDLF
                     EALNETLTLWNSPPDWAGDERNVVLTLSRIWYSAVTGKIAPKDVAADWAMERLPAQYQP
                     VILEARQAYLGQEEDRLASRADQLEEFVHYVKGEITKVVGK"
     rep_origin      2135..2723
                     /direction=RIGHT
                     /label=ori
                     /note="high-copy-number ColE1/pMB1/pBR322/pUC origin of
                     replication"
     primer_bind     2624..2643
                     /label=pBR322ori-F
                     /note="pBR322 origin, forward primer"
     primer_bind     2877..2894
                     /label=L4440
                     /note="L4440 vector, forward primer"
     terminator      3053..3080
                     /label=rrnB T2 terminator
                     /note="transcription terminator T2 from the E. coli rrnB
                     gene"
     terminator      3172..3258
                     /gene="Escherichia coli rrnB"
                     /label=rrnB T1 terminator
                     /note="transcription terminator T1 from the E. coli rrnB
                     gene"
ORIGIN
        1 ttaacgctag catggatgtt ttcccagtca cgacgttgta aaacgacggc cagtcttaaa
       61 attcgagctc ggtccgagga tccgaaataa tgattttatt ttgactgata gtgacctgtt
      121 cgttgcaaca aattgataag caatgctttt ttataatgcc aactttgtac aaaaaagttg
      181 gcaggagaga tggctctgcc gccaccatga ctgagtacaa actggtggtg gttggagcag
      241 atggtgttgg gaaaagcgca ctgacaatcc agctaatcca gaaccacttt gtagatgaat
      301 atgatcccac catagaggat tcttacagaa aacaagtggt tatagatggt gaaacctgtt
      361 tgttggacat actggataca gctggacaag aagagtacag tgccatgaga gaccaataca
      421 tgaggacagg cgaaggcttc ctctgtgtat ttgccatcaa taatagcaag tcatttgcgg
      481 atattaacct ctacagggag cagattaagc gagtaaaaga ctcggatgat gtacctatgg
      541 tgctagtggg aaacaagtgt gatttgccaa caaggacagt tgatacaaaa caagcccacg
      601 aactggccaa gagttacggg attccattca ttgaaacctc agccaagacc agacagggtg
      661 ttgaagatgc tttttacaca ctggtaagag aaatacgcca gtaccgaatg aaaaaactca
      721 acagcagtga tgatgggact cagggttgta tgggattgcc atgtgtggtg atgtaatcaa
      781 ctttcttgta caaagttggc attataggaa agcattgctt atcaatttgt tgcaacgaac
      841 aggtcactat cagtcaaaat aaaatcatta tttgcatgca agcttagatc ctctagacca
      901 gccaggacag aaatgcctcg acttcgctgc tacccaaggt tgccgggtga cgcacaccgt
      961 ggaaacggat gaaggcacga acccagtgga cataagcctg ttcggttcgt aagctgtaat
     1021 gcaagtagcg tatgcgctca cgcaactggt ccagaacctt gaccgaacgc agcggtggta
     1081 acggcgcagt ggcggttttc atggcttgtt atgactgttt ttttggggta cagtctatgc
     1141 ctcgggcatc caagcagcaa gcgcgttacg ccgtgggtcg atgtttgatg ttatggagca
     1201 gcaacgatgt tacgcagcag ggcagtcgcc ctaaaacaaa gttaaacatt atgagggaag
     1261 cggtgatcgc cgaagtatcg actcaactat cagaggtagt tggcgtcatc gagcgccatc
     1321 tcgaaccgac gttgctggcc gtacatttgt acggctccgc agtggatggc ggcctgaagc
     1381 cacacagtga tattgatttg ctggttacgg tgaccgtaag gcttgatgaa acaacgcggc
     1441 gagctttgat caacgacctt ttggaaactt cggcttcccc tggagagagc gagattctcc
     1501 gcgctgtaga agtcaccatt gttgtgcacg acgacatcat tccgtggcgt tatccagcta
     1561 agcgcgaact gcaatttgga gaatggcagc gcaatgacat tcttgcaggt atcttcgagc
     1621 cagccacgat cgacattgat ctggctatct tgctgacaaa agcaagagaa catagcgttg
     1681 ccttggtagg tccagcggcg gaggaactct ttgatccggt tcctgaacag gatctatttg
     1741 aggcgctaaa tgaaacctta acgctatgga actcgccgcc cgactgggct ggcgatgagc
     1801 gaaatgtagt gcttacgttg tcccgcattt ggtacagcgc agtaaccggc aaaatcgcgc
     1861 cgaaggatgt cgctgccgac tgggcaatgg agcgcctgcc ggcccagtat cagcccgtca
     1921 tacttgaagc tagacaggct tatcttggac aagaagaaga tcgcttggcc tcgcgcgcag
     1981 atcagttgga agaatttgtc cactacgtga aaggcgagat caccaaggta gtcggcaaat
     2041 aaccctcgag ccacccatga ccaaaatccc ttaacgtgag ttacgcgtcg ttccactgag
     2101 cgtcagaccc cgtagaaaag atcaaaggat cttcttgaga tccttttttt ctgcgcgtaa
     2161 tctgctgctt gcaaacaaaa aaaccaccgc taccagcggt ggtttgtttg ccggatcaag
     2221 agctaccaac tctttttccg aaggtaactg gcttcagcag agcgcagata ccaaatactg
     2281 tccttctagt gtagccgtag ttaggccacc acttcaagaa ctctgtagca ccgcctacat
     2341 acctcgctct gctaatcctg ttaccagtgg ctgctgccag tggcgataag tcgtgtctta
     2401 ccgggttgga ctcaagacga tagttaccgg ataaggcgca gcggtcgggc tgaacggggg
     2461 gttcgtgcac acagcccagc ttggagcgaa cgacctacac cgaactgaga tacctacagc
     2521 gtgagcattg agaaagcgcc acgcttcccg aagggagaaa ggcggacagg tatccggtaa
     2581 gcggcagggt cggaacagga gagcgcacga gggagcttcc agggggaaac gcctggtatc
     2641 tttatagtcc tgtcgggttt cgccacctct gacttgagcg tcgatttttg tgatgctcgt
     2701 caggggggcg gagcctatgg aaaaacgcca gcaacgcggc ctttttacgg ttcctggcct
     2761 tttgctggcc ttttgctcac atgttctttc ctgcgttatc ccctgattct gtggataacc
     2821 gtattaccgc ctttgagtga gctgataccg ctcgccgcag ccgaacgacc gagcgcagcg
     2881 agtcagtgag cgaggaagcg gaagagcgcc caatacgcaa accgcctctc cccgcgcgtt
     2941 ggccgattca ttaatgcagc tggcacgaca ggtttcccga ctggaaagcg ggcagtgagc
     3001 gcaacgcaat taatacgcgt accgctagcc aggaagagtt tgtagaaacg caaaaaggcc
     3061 atccgtcagg atggccttct gcttagtttg atgcctggca gtttatggcg ggcgtcctgc
     3121 ccgccaccct ccgggccgtt gcttcacaac gttcaaatcc gctcccggcg gatttgtcct
     3181 actcaggaga gcgttcaccg acaaacaaca gataaaacga aaggcccagt cttccgactg
     3241 agcctttcgt tttatttgat gcctggcagt tccctactct cgcg
//
