[The description below was written by a language model from this plasmid's Addgene catalogue record and the feature table of its GenBank file.]
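Description:
Hs.NRAS G12D is a Gateway entry clone built on the pDonor-255 backbone, carrying the human NRAS open reading frame (based on the NM_002524.4 reference transcript) with the G12D substitution, a well-known activating change at codon 12 of RAS-family GTPases. The full plasmid is 3,284 bp, made up of a 2,693 bp backbone and a 591 bp insert. It is maintained in E. coli at high copy through a ColE1/pUC-type origin and is selected with spectinomycin via the aadA aminoglycoside adenylyltransferase gene, which also confers streptomycin resistance.

The insert lies between attL1 and attL2 sites, the recombination targets for the LR Clonase reaction, so the ORF can be moved directionally into any attR-containing destination vector. The entry clone has no annotated promoter driving NRAS; expression elements, tags and host specificity are supplied by the chosen destination vector. Because the ORF retains its stop codon, it suits native (untagged) expression or N-terminal fusions, but not C-terminal tagging. The rrnB T1 and T2 transcription terminators sit upstream of the attL1 side of the cassette on the circular map, an arrangement that generally insulates the insert from read-through transcription in bacteria, and M13 forward primer sites next to attL1 allow the insert to be sequence-verified. The NRAS coding sequence itself is not annotated as a feature in either held record; the second record covers only the 832 bp attL1-to-attL2 region. The record's reference title places the clone in a RAS mutant collection, consistent with use as a source for building mutant NRAS expression constructs.
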