Addgene plasmid #83176: Hs.NRAS G12D
Purpose: Gateway ORF Entry clone of human NRAS [NM_002524.4 ] with stop codon (for native or N-terminal fusions), G12D mutation
Depositing lab: Dominic Esposito. Depositing organization: National Cancer Institute (NCI).
Backbone
  Vector backbone: pDonor-255
  Backbone size w/o insert (bp): 2693
  Vector type: Gateway Entry Clone
Growth in bacteria
  Bacterial resistance: Spectinomycin, 50 μg/mL
  Growth temperature: 37°C
  Growth strain: DH10B
  Copy number: High Copy
Gene/Insert
  Gene/Insert name: NRAS
  Species: H. sapiens (human)
  Insert size (bp): 591
  Mutation: G12D
  GenBank ID: NM_002524.4
  Entrez Gene: NRAS (a.k.a. ALPS4, CMNS, KRAS, N-ras, NCMS, NRAS1, NS6)
  Cloning method: Gateway Cloning
  Sequencing primers: 5′ M13F 23-mer (5'-CCCAGTCACGACGTTGTAAAACG); 3′ attLR 23-mer (5'-TAACATCAGAGATTTTGAGACAC)
Terms and licenses: Academic/Nonprofit Terms; Industry Terms: Not Available to Industry
How to cite: Hs.NRAS G12D was a gift from Dominic Esposito (Addgene plasmid # 83176 ; http://n2t.net/addgene:83176 ; RRID:Addgene_83176)
