LOCUS       Exported 832 bp ds-DNA linear SYN 11-JUN-2021
DEFINITION  Gateway ORF Entry clone of human NRAS [NM_002524.4 ] with stop codon
            (for native or N-terminal fusions), G12D mutation.
ACCESSION   .
VERSION     .
KEYWORDS    Hs.NRAS G12D
SOURCE      synthetic DNA construct
  ORGANISM  synthetic DNA construct
REFERENCE   1 (bases 1 to 832)
  AUTHORS   Esposito
  TITLE     RAS mutant collection V2.0
  JOURNAL   unpublished
REFERENCE   2 (bases 1 to 832)
  AUTHORS   .
  TITLE     Direct Submission
  JOURNAL   Exported Jun 11, 2021 from SnapGene Server 1.1.58
            http://www.snapgene.com
FEATURES             Location/Qualifiers
     source          1..832
                     /organism="synthetic DNA construct"
                     /mol_type="other DNA"
     protein_bind    25..124
                     /gene="mutant version of attL"
                     /label=attL1
                     /bound_moiety="LR Clonase(TM)"
                     /note="recombination site for the Gateway(R) LR reaction"
     protein_bind    complement(716..815)
                     /gene="mutant version of attL"
                     /label=attL2
                     /bound_moiety="LR Clonase(TM)"
                     /note="recombination site for the Gateway(R) LR reaction"
ORIGIN
        1 aattcgagct cggtccgagg atccgaaata atgattttat tttgactgat agtgacctgt
       61 tcgttgcaac aaattgataa gcaatgcttt tttataatgc caactttgta caaaaaagtt
      121 ggcaggagag atggctctgc cgccaccatg actgagtaca aactggtggt ggttggagca
      181 gatggtgttg ggaaaagcgc actgacaatc cagctaatcc agaaccactt tgtagatgaa
      241 tatgatccca ccatagagga ttcttacaga aaacaagtgg ttatagatgg tgaaacctgt
      301 ttgttggaca tactggatac agctggacaa gaagagtaca gtgccatgag agaccaatac
      361 atgaggacag gcgaaggctt cctctgtgta tttgccatca ataatagcaa gtcatttgcg
      421 gatattaacc tctacaggga gcagattaag cgagtaaaag actcggatga tgtacctatg
      481 gtgctagtgg gaaacaagtg tgatttgcca acaaggacag ttgatacaaa acaagcccac
      541 gaactggcca agagttacgg gattccattc attgaaacct cagccaagac cagacagggt
      601 gttgaagatg ctttttacac actggtaaga gaaatacgcc agtaccgaat gaaaaaactc
      661 aacagcagtg atgatgggac tcagggttgt atgggattgc catgtgtggt gatgtaatca
      721 actttcttgt acaaagttgg cattatagga aagcattgct tatcaatttg ttgcaacgaa
      781 caggtcacta tcagtcaaaa taaaatcatt atttgcatgc aagcttagat cc
//
